>Addgene plasmid #67980 | pKLV2-U6gRNA5(gGFP)-PGKBFP2AGFP-W | addgene full sequence | sequence record 318522 | Addgene NGS Result
GAGGGCCTATTTCCCATGATTCCTTCATATTTGCATATACGATACAAGGCTGTTAGAGAGATAATTAGAA
TTAATTTGACTGTAAACACAAAGATATTAGTACAAAATACGTGACGTAGAAAGTAATAATTTCTTGGGTA
GTTTGCAGTTTTAAAATTATGTTTTAAAATGGACTATCATATGCTTACCGTAACTTGAAAGTATTTCGAT
TTCTTGGCTTTATATATCTTGTGGAAAGGACGAAACACCGAAGTTCGAGGGCGACACCCGTTTAAGAGCT
ATGCTGGAAACAGCATAGCAAGTTTAAATAAGGCTAGTCCGTTATCAACTTGAAAAAGTGGCACCGAGTC
GGTGCTTTTTTTGGATCCAATTCTACCGGGTAGGGGAGGCGCTTTTCCCAAGGCAGTCTGGAGCATGCGC
TTTAGCAGCCCCGCTGGGCACTTGGCGCTACACAAGTGGCCTCTGGCCTCGCACACATTCCACATCCACC
GGTAGGCGCCAACCGGCTCCGTTCTTTGGTGGCCCCTTCGCGCCACCTTCTACTCCTCCCCTAGTCAGGA
AGTTCCCCCCCGCCCCGCAGCTCGCGTCGTGCAGGACGTGACAAATGGAAGTAGCACGTCTCACTAGTCT
CGTGCAGATGGACAGCACCGCTGAGCAATGGAAGCGGGTAGGCCTTTGGGGCAGCGGCCAATAGCAGCTT
TGCTCCTTCGCTTTCTGGGCTCAGAGGCTGGGAAGGGGTGGGTCCGGGGGCGGGCTCAGGGGCGGGCTCA
GGGGCGGGGCGGGCGCCCGAAGGTCCTCCGGAGGCCCGGCATTCTGCACGCTTCAAAAGCGCACGTCTGC
CGCGCTGTTCTCCTCTTCCTCATCTCCGGGCCTTTCGACCTGCATCCATCTAGATCTCGAGCCACCATGG
GCAGCGAGCTGATTAAGGAGAACATGCACATGAAGCTGTACATGGAGGGCACCGTGGACAACCATCACTT
CAAGTGCACATCCGAGGGCGAAGGCAAGCCCTACGAGGGCACCCAGACCATGAGAATCAAGGTGGTCGAG
GGCGGCCCTCTCCCCTTCGCCTTCGACATCCTGGCTACTAGCTTCCTCTACGGCAGCAAGACCTTCATCA
ACCACACCCAGGGCATCCCCGACTTCTTCAAGCAGTCCTTCCCTGAGGGCTTCACATGGGAGAGAGTCAC
CACATACGAGGACGGGGGCGTGCTGACCGCTACCCAGGACACCAGCCTCCAGGACGGCTGCCTCATCTAC
AACGTCAAGATCAGAGGGGTGAACTTCACATCCAACGGCCCTGTGATGCAGAAGAAAACACTCGGCTGGG
AGGCCTTCACCGAGACCCTGTACCCCGCTGACGGCGGCCTGGAAGGCAGAAACGACATGGCCCTGAAGCT
CGTGGGCGGGAGCCATCTGATCGCAAACATCAAGACCACATATAGATCCAAGAAACCCGCTAAGAACCTC
AAGATGCCTGGCGTCTACTATGTGGACTACAGACTGGAAAGAATCAAGGAGGCCAACAACGAGACCTACG
TCGAGCAGCACGAGGTGGCAGTGGCCAGATACTGCGACCTCCCTAGCAAACTGGGGCACAAGCTTAATGG
AGGGGGCAGCGGCGGGGAAGGAAGGGGCTCCCTGCTCACCTGCGGCGACGTGGAAGAGAACCCCGGACCT
GAATTCATGGTGAGCAAGGGCGAGGAGCTGTTCACCGGGGTGGTGCCCATCCTGGTCGAGCTGGACGGCG
ACGTAAACGGCCACAAGTTCAGCGTGTCCGGCGAGGGCGAGGGCGATGCCACCTACGGCAAGCTGACCCT
GAAGTTCATCTGCACCACCGGCAAGCTGCCCGTGCCCTGGCCCACCCTCGTGACCACCCTGACCTACGGC
GTGCAGTGCTTCAGCCGCTACCCCGACCACATGAAGCAGCACGACTTCTTCAAGTCCGCCATGCCCGAAG
GCTACGTCCAGGAGCGCACCATCTTCTTCAAGGACGACGGCAACTACAAGACCCGCGCCGAGGTGAAGTT
CGAGGGCGACACCCTGGTGAACCGCATCGAGCTGAAGGGCATCGACTTCAAGGAGGACGGCAACATCCTG
GGGCACAAGCTGGAGTACAACTACAACAGCCACAACGTCTATATCATGGCCGACAAGCAGAAGAACGGCA
TCAAGGTGAACTTCAAGATCCGCCACAACATCGAGGACGGCAGCGTGCAGCTCGCCGACCACTACCAGCA
GAACACCCCCATCGGCGACGGCCCCGTGCTGCTGCCCGACAACCACTACCTGAGCACCCAGTCCGCCCTG
AGCAAAGACCCCAACGAGAAGCGCGATCACATGGTCCTGCTGGAGTTCGTGACCGCCGCCGGGATCACTC
TCGGCATGGACGAGCTGTACAAGTAAGCGGCCGCTCAACCTCTGGATTACAAAATTTGTGAAAGATTGAC
TGGTATTCTTAACTATGTTGCTCCTTTTACGCTATGTGGATACGCTGCTTTAATGCCTTTGTATCATGCT
ATTGCTTCCCGTATGGCTTTCATTTTCTCCTCCTTGTATAAATCCTGGTTGCTGTCTCTTTATGAGGAGT
TGTGGCCCGTTGTCAGGCAACGTGGCGTGGTGTGCACTGTGTTTGCTGACGCAACCCCCACTGGTTGGGG
CATTGCCACCACCTGTCAGCTCCTTTCCGGGACTTTCGCTTTCCCCCTCCCTATTGCCACGGCGGAACTC
ATCGCCGCCTGCCTTGCCCGCTGCTGGACAGGGGCTCGGCTGTTGGGCACTGACAATTCCGTGGTGTTGT
CGGGGAAATCATCGTCCTTTCCTTGGCTGCTCGCCTGTGTTGCCACCTGGATTCTGCGCGGGACGTCCTT
CTGCTACGTCCCTTCGGCCCTCAATCCAGCGGACCTTCCTTCCCGCGGCCTGCTGCCGGCTCTGCGGCCT
CTTCCGCGTCTACGCCTTCGCCCTCAGACGAGTCGGATCTCCCTTTGGGCCGCCTCCCCGCAGGTACCTT
TAAGACCAATGACTTACAAGGCAGCTGTAGATCTTAGCCACTTTTTAAAAGAAAAGGGGGGACTGGAAGG
GCTAATTCACTCCCAAAGAAGTCAAGATCTGCTTTTTGCCTGTACTGGGTCTCTCTGGTTAGACCAGAGT
CTCTCTGGTTAGACCAGATCTGAGCCTGGGAGCTCTCTGGCTAACTAGGGAACCCACTGCTTAAGCCTCA
ATAAAGCTTGCCTTGAGTGCTTCAAGTAGTGTGTGCCCGTCTGTTGTGTGACTCTGGTAACTAGAGATCC
CTCAGACCCTTTTAGTCAGTGTGGAAAATCTCTAGCAGTTTAAACCCGCTGATCAGCCTCGACTGTGCCT
TCTAGTTGCCAGCCATCTGTTGTTTGCCCCTCCCCCGTGCCTTCCTTGACCCTGGAAGGTGCCACTCCCA
CTGTCCTTTCCTAATAAAATGAGGAAATTGCATCGCATTGTCTGAGTAGGTGTCATTCTATTCTGGGGGG
TGGGGTGGGGCAGGACAGCAAGGGGGAGGATTGGGAAGTCAATAGCAGGCATGCTGGGGATGCGGTGGGC
TCTATGGGCGGCCGTTAATTAAGCTTTTGTTCCCTTTAGTGAGGGTTAATTGCGCGCTTGGCGTAATCAT
GGTCATAGCTGTTTCCTGTGTGAAATTGTTATCCGCTCACAATTCCACACAACATACGAGCCGGGAGCAT
AAAGTGTAAAGCCTGGGGTGCCTAATGAGTGAGCTAACTCACATTAATTGCGTTGCGCTCACTGCCCGCT
TTCCAGTCGGGAAACCTGTCGTGCCAGCTGCATTAATGAATCGGCCAACGCGCGGGGAGAGGCGGTTTGC
GTATTGGGCGCTCTTCCGCTTCCTCGCTCACTGACTCGCTGCGCTCGGTCGTTCGGCTGCGGCGAGCGGT
ATCAGCTCACTCAAAGGCGGTAATACGGTTATCCACAGAATCAGGGGATAACGCAGGAAAGAACATGTGA
GCAAAAGGCCAGCAAAAGGCCAGGAACCGTAAAAAGGCCGCGTTGCTGGCGTTTTTCCATAGGCTCCGCC
CCCCTGACGAGCATCACAAAAATCGACGCTCAAGTCAGAGGTGGCGAAACCCGACAGGACTATAAAGATA
CCAGGCGTTTCCCCCTGGAAGCTCCCTCGTGCGCTCTCCTGTTCCGACCCTGCCGCTTACCGGATACCTG
TCCGCCTTTCTCCCTTCGGGAAGCGTGGCGCTTTCTCATAGCTCACGCTGTAGGTATCTCAGTTCGGTGT
AGGTCGTTCGCTCCAAGCTGGGCTGTGTGCACGAACCCCCCGTTCAGCCCGACCGCTGCGCCTTATCCGG
TAACTATCGTCTTGAGTCCAACCCGGTAAGACACGACTTATCGCCACTGGCAGCAGCCACTGGTAACAGG
ATTAGCAGAGCGAGGTATGTAGGCGGTGCTACAGAGTTCTTGAAGTGGTGGCCTAACTACGGCTACACTA
GAAGAACAGTATTTGGTATCTGCGCTCTGCTGAAGCCAGTTACCTTCGGAAAAAGAGTTGGTAGCTCTTG
ATCCGGCAAACAAACCACCGCTGGTAGCGGTGGTTTTTTTGTTTGCAAGCAGCAGATTACGCGCAGAAAA
AAAGGATCTCAAGAAGATCCTTTGATCTTTTCTACGGGGTCTGACGCTCAGTGGAACGAAAACTCACGTT
AAGGGATTTTGGTCATGAGATTATCAAAAAGGATCTTCACCTAGATCCTTTTAAATTAAAAATGAAGTTT
TAAATCAATCTAAAGTATATATGAGTAAACTTGGTCTGACAGTTACCAATGCTTAATCAGTGAGGCACCT
ATCTCAGCGATCTGTCTATTTCGTTCATCCATAGTTGCCTGACTCCCCGTCGTGTAGATAACTACGATAC
GGGAGGGCTTACCATCTGGCCCCAGTGCTGCAATGATACCGCGAGACCCACGCTCACCGGCTCCAGATTT
ATCAGCAATAAACCAGCCAGCCGGAAGGGCCGAGCGCAGAAGTGGTCCTGCAACTTTATCCGCCTCCATC
CAGTCTATTAATTGTTGCCGGGAAGCTAGAGTAAGTAGTTCGCCAGTTAATAGTTTGCGCAACGTTGTTG
CCATTGCTACAGGCATCGTGGTGTCACGCTCGTCGTTTGGTATGGCTTCATTCAGCTCCGGTTCCCAACG
ATCAAGGCGAGTTACATGATCCCCCATGTTGTGCAAAAAAGCGGTTAGCTCCTTCGGTCCTCCGATCGTT
GTCAGAAGTAAGTTGGCCGCAGTGTTATCACTCATGGTTATGGCAGCACTGCATAATTCTCTTACTGTCA
TGCCATCCGTAAGATGCTTTTCTGTGACTGGTGAGTACTCAACCAAGTCATTCTGAGAATAGTGTATGCG
GCGACCGAGTTGCTCTTGCCCGGCGTCAATACGGGATAATACCGCGCCACATAGCAGAACTTTAAAAGTG
CTCATCATTGGAAAACGTTCTTCGGGGCGAAAACTCTCAAGGATCTTACCGCTGTTGAGATCCAGTTCGA
TGTAACCCACTCGTGCACCCAACTGATCTTCAGCATCTTTTACTTTCACCAGCGTTTCTGGGTGAGCAAA
AACAGGAAGGCAAAATGCCGCAAAAAAGGGAATAAGGGCGACACGGAAATGTTGAATACTCATACTCTTC
CTTTTTCAATATTATTGAAGCATTTATCAGGGTTATTGTCTCATGAGCGGATACATATTTGAATGTATTT
AGAAAAATAAACAAATAGGGGTTCCGCGCACATTTCCCCGAAAAGTGCCACCTAAATTGTAAGCGTTAAT
ATTTTGTTAAAATTCGCGTTAAATTTTTGTTAAATCAGCTCATTTTTTAACCAATAGGCCGAAATCGGCA
AAATCCCTTATAAATCAAAAGAATAGACCGAGATAGGGT
[37 nt withheld, positions 5920-5956]
AAAGAACGTGGACTCCAACGTCAAAGG
[49 nt withheld, positions 5984-6032]
T
[91 nt withheld, positions 6034-6124]
G
[124 nt withheld, positions 6126-6249]
CCCATTCGCCATTCAGGCTGCGCAACTGTTGGGAAGGGCGATCGGTGCGGGCCTCTTCGCTATTACGCCA
GCTGGCGAAAGGGGGATGTGCTGCAAGGCGATTAAGTTGGGTAACGCCAGGGTTTTCCCAGTCACGACGT
TGTAAAACGACGGCCAGTGAGCGCGCGTAATACGACTCACTATAGGGCGAATTGACTAGTACATAACTTA
CGGTAAATGGCCCGCCTGGCTGACCGCCCAACGACCCCCGCCCATTGACGTCAATAATGACGTATGTTCC
CATAGTAACGCCAATAGGGACTTTCCATTGACGTCAATGGGTGGAGTATTTACGGTAAACTGCCCACTTG
GCAGTACATCAAGTGTATCATATGCCAAGTACGCCCCCTATTGACGTCAATGACGGTAAATGGCCCGCCT
GGCATTATGCCCAGTACATGACCTTATGGGACTTTCCTACTTGGCAGTACATCTACGTATTAGTCATCGC
TATTACCATGGTGATGCGGTTTTGGCAGTACATCAATGGGCGTGGATAGCGGTTTGACTCACGGGGATTT
CCAAGTCTCCACCCCATTGACGTCAATGGGAGTTTGTTTTGGCACCAAAATCAACGGGACTTTCCAAAAT
GTCGTAACAACTCCGCCCCATTGACGCAAATGGGCGGTAGGCGTGTACGGTGGGAGGTCTATATAAGCAG
CGCGTTTTGCCTGTACTGGGTCTCTCTGGTTAGACCAGATCTGAGCCTGGGAGCTCTCTGGCTAACTAGG
GAACCCACTGCTTAAGCCTCAATAAAGCTTGCCTTGAGTGCTTCAAGTAGTGTGTGCCCGTCTGTTGTGT
GACTCTGGTAACTAGAGATCCCTCAGACCCTTTTAGTCAGTGTGGAAAATCTCTAGCAGTGGCGCCCGAA
CAGGGACTTGAAAGCGAAAGGGAAACCAGAGGAGCTCTCTCGACGCAGGACTCGGCTTGCTGAAGCGCGC
ACGGCAAGAGGCGAGGGGCGGCGACTGGTGAGTACGCCAAAAATTTTGACTAGCGGAGGCTAGAAGGAGA
GAGATGGGTGCGAGAGCGTCAGTATTAAGCGGGGGAGAATTAGATCGCGATGGGAAAAAATTCGGTTAAG
GCCAGGGGGAAAGAAAAAATATAAATTAAAACATATAGTATGGGCAAGCAGGGAGCTAGAACGATTCGCA
GTTAATCCTGGCCTGTTAGAAACATCAGAAGGCTGTAGACAAATACTGGGACAGCTACAACCATCCCTTC
AGACAGGATCAGAAGAACTTAGATCATTATATAATACAGTAGCAACCCTCTATTGTGTGCATCAAAGGAT
AGAGATAAAAGACACCAAGGAAGCTTTAGACAAGATAGAGGAAGAGCAAAACAAAAGTAAGACCACCGCA
CAGCAAGCGGCCGGCCGCGCTGATCTTCAGACCTGGAGGAGGAGATATGAGGGACAATTGGAGAAGTGAA
TTATATAAATATAAAGTAGTAAAAATTGAACCATTAGGAGTAGCACCCACCAAGGCAAAGAGAAGAGTGG
TGCAGAGAGAAAAAAGAGCAGTGGGAATAGGAGCTTTGTTCCTTGGGTTCTTGGGAGCAGCAGGAAGCAC
TATGGGCGCAGCGTCAATGACGCTGACGGTACAGGCCAGACAATTATTGTCTGGTATAGTGCAGCAGCAG
AACAATTTGCTGAGGGCTATTGAGGCGCAACAGCATCTGTTGCAACTCACAGTCTGGGGCATCAAGCAGC
TCCAGGCAAGAATCCTGGCTGTGGAAAGATACCTAAAGGATCAACAGCTCCTGGGGATTTGGGGTTGCTC
TGGAAAACTCATTTGCACCACTGCTGTGCCTTGGAATGCTAGTTGGAGTAATAAATCTCTGGAACAGATT
TGGAATCACACGACCTGGATGGAGTGGGACAGAGAAATTAACAATTACACAAGCTTAATACACTCCTTAA
TTGAAGAATCGCAAAACCAGCAAGAAAAGAATGAACAAGAATTATTGGAATTAGATAAATGGGCAAGTTT
GTGGAATTGGTTTAACATAACAAATTGGCTGTGGTATATAAAATTATTCATAATGATAGTAGGAGGCTTG
GTAGGTTTAAGAATAGTTTTTGCTGTACTTTCTATAGTGAATAGAGTTAGGCAGGGATATTCACCATTAT
CGTTTCAGACCCACCTCCCAACCCCGAGGGGACCCGACAGGCCCGAAGGAATAGAAGAAGAAGGTGGAGA
GAGAGACAGAGACAGATCCATTCGATTAGTGAACGGATCGGCACTGCGTGCGCCAATTCTGCAGACAAAT
GGCAGTATTCATCCACAATTTTAAAAGAAAAGGGGGGATTGGGGGGTACAGTGCAGGGGAAAGAATAGTA
GACATAATAGCAACAGACATACAAACTAAAGAATTACAAAAACAAATTACAAAAATTCAAAATTTTCGGG
TTTATTACAGGGACAGCAGAGATCCAGTTTGGTTAGTACCGGGCCCTACGCGTCCAAGGTCGGGCAGGAA
Features (pLannotate 1.2.2; 29 found; start..end, strand, type, name):
      1..241     +  promoter       U6 promoter: RNA polymerase III promoter for human U6 snRNA
    250..269     +  CDS            VN155(I152L) (fragment): improved N-terminal fragment of mVenus for use in bimolecular fluorescence complementation (BiFC) (Kodama and Hu, 2010)
    288..355     +  misc_RNA       tracrRNA (fragment): trans-activating CRISPR RNA for the Streptococcus pyogenes CRISPR/Cas9 system
    378..877     +  promoter       PGK promoter: mouse phosphoglycerate kinase 1 promoter
    913..1608    +  CDS            TagBFP: TagBFP is a basic (constitutively fluorescent) blue fluorescent protein published in 2008, derived from Entacmaea quadricolor. It is reported to be a very rapidly-maturing monomer with very low acid sensitivity.
   1687..2406    +  CDS            EGFP: the original enhanced GFP (Yang et al., 1996) mammalian codon-optimized
   2415..3001    +  misc_feature   WPRE: woodchuck hepatitis virus posttranscriptional regulatory element
   2995..3141    +  CDS            nef (fragment): NEF_HV1LA - Experimental evidence at protein level: Swiss-Prot protein existence level 1. Extracellular Nef protein targets CD4(+) T-lymphocytes for apoptosis by interacting with CXCR4 surface receptors. From Human immunodeficiency virus type 1 group M subtype B (isolate Lai) (HIV-1).
   3149..3327    +  LTR            5' LTR (truncated): truncated 5' long terminal repeat (LTR) from HIV-1
   3353..3464    +  polyA_signal   bGH poly(A) signal: bovine growth hormone polyadenylation signal
   3603..3621    -  promoter       T3 promoter: promoter for bacteriophage T3 RNA polymerase
   3666..3682    -  protein_bind   lac operator: The lac repressor binds to the lac operator to inhibit transcription in E. coli. This inhibition can be relieved by adding lactose or isopropyl-β-D-thiogalactopyranoside (IPTG). lac repressor encoded by lacI
   3690..3720    -  promoter       lac promoter: promoter for the E. coli lac operon
   3735..3756    -  protein_bind   CAP binding site: CAP binding activates transcription in the presence of cAMP. E. coli catabolite activator protein
   3769..3861    -  CDS            lacI (fragment): lac repressor; lacI; The lac repressor binds to the lac operator to inhibit transcription in E. coli. This inhibition can be relieved by adding lactose or isopropyl-β-D-thiogalactopyranoside (IPTG).
   4044..4632    -  rep_origin     ori: high-copy-number ColE1/pMB1/pBR322/pUC origin of replication
   4803..5663    -  CDS            AmpR: β-lactamase; bla; confers resistance to ampicillin, carbenicillin, and related antibiotics
   5664..5768    -  promoter       AmpR promoter: bla
   5821..6249    -  rep_origin     f1 ori (sequence partly withheld): f1 bacteriophage origin of replication; arrow indicates direction of (+) strand synthesis
   6254..6409    -  CDS            lacZα (fragment): LacZα fragment of β-galactosidase; lacZ fragment
   6417..6435    +  promoter       T7 promoter: promoter for bacteriophage T7 RNA polymerase
   6449..6749    +  enhancer       CMV enhancer: human cytomegalovirus immediate early enhancer
   6750..6949    +  promoter       CMV promoter: human cytomegalovirus (CMV) immediate early promoter
   6967..7147    +  LTR            5' LTR (truncated): truncated 5' long terminal repeat (LTR) from HIV-1
   7194..7319    +  misc_feature   HIV-1 Ψ: packaging signal of human immunodeficiency virus type 1
   7303..7641    +  CDS            HIV-1 gag (fragment): gag protein from human immunodeficiency virus 1; gag
   7818..8051    +  misc_feature   RRE: The Rev response element (RRE) of HIV-1 allows for Rev-dependent mRNA export from the nucleus to the cytoplasm.
   8428..8528    +  CDS            Rev (fragment): human immunodeficiency virus 1 (HIV-1) Rev protein; rev; enhances nuclear export of unspliced and incompletely spliced viral mRNAs
   8578..8695    +  misc_feature   cPPT/CTS: central polypurine tract and central termination sequence of HIV-1
