[The description below was written by a language model from this plasmid's Addgene catalogue record and pLannotate feature annotations shown in this document.]
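Description:
pKLV2-U6gRNA5(gGFP)-PGKBFP2AGFP-W is a lentiviral transfer plasmid of about 8.8 kb built on the pKLV2 backbone and designed as a fluorescent reporter of Cas9 activity in mammalian cells. In bacteria it is maintained through a high-copy ColE1/pUC-type origin with ampicillin selection (AmpR); an f1 origin and remnants of a lac/T3/T7 cloning region are also present. The viral portion has a CMV enhancer/promoter fused to a truncated HIV-1 5' LTR, which drives genomic RNA production in packaging cells, followed by the Ψ packaging signal with a gag fragment, the Rev response element and the cPPT/CTS. A truncated LTR downstream of the payload and a bGH polyadenylation signal close the unit. No viral structural or enzymatic genes are intact, so packaging functions must be supplied in trans.

The payload contains two expression units. A human U6 Pol III promoter drives a guide RNA joined to a S. pyogenes tracrRNA-derived scaffold. The 20-nt spacer is annotated as a fragment of a Venus/GFP-family coding sequence, consistent with the "gGFP" guide targeting GFP. Downstream, the mouse PGK promoter expresses TagBFP and EGFP from one transcript, linked by a 2A peptide according to the construct name (the 2A itself is not annotated), followed by a WPRE, which enhances transcript expression and here has its BbsI site removed. Transduced cells are therefore marked by BFP. Where functional Cas9 is present, the co-delivered guide is expected to disrupt the EGFP sequence, so cells would shift from BFP/GFP double-positive to BFP-only. That fraction gives a readout of Cas9 efficiency, for example when validating Cas9-expressing lines before CRISPR screening. No mammalian drug-selection marker appears in the record.
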