Addgene plasmid #67980: pKLV2-U6gRNA5(gGFP)-PGKBFP2AGFP-W
Purpose: Cas9 activity reporter with BFP and GFP.
Depositing lab: Kosuke Yusa. Depositing organization: Wellcome Sanger Institute. Publication: A CRISPR Dropout Screen Identifies Genetic Vulnerabilities and Therapeutic Targets in Acute Myeloid Leukemia. Tzelepis K, Koike-Yusa H, De Braekeleer E, Li Y, Metzakopian E, Dovey OM, Mupo A, Grinkevich V, Li M, Mazan M, Gozdecka M, Ohnishi S, Cooper J, Patel M, McKerrell T, Chen B, Domingues AF, Gallipoli P, Teichmann S, Ponstingl H, McDermott U, Saez-Rodriguez J, Huntly BJ, Iorio F, Pina C, Vassiliou GS, Yusa K. Cell Rep. 2016 Oct 18;17(4):1193-1205. doi: 10.1016/j.celrep.2016.09.079. PubMed 27760321.
Backbone
  Vector backbone: pKLV2 lentiviral vector
  Backbone size w/o insert (bp): 5783
  Total vector size (bp): 8767
  Vector type: Lentiviral
Growth in bacteria
  Bacterial resistance: Ampicillin, 100 μg/mL
  Growth temperature: 37°C
  Growth strain: Stbl3
  Copy number: High Copy
Gene/Insert
  Gene/Insert name: U6gRNA cassette, PGKBFP2AGFP cassette, WPRE
  Species: H. sapiens (human), M. musculus (mouse)
  Insert size (bp): 3022
  Mutation: Deleted BbsI site within WPRE
  Cloning method: Restriction Enzyme; 5′ cloning site MluI (not destroyed); 3′ cloning site KpnI (not destroyed)
  Sequencing primers: 5′ CATAATAGCAACAGACATAC
Terms and licenses: Academic/Nonprofit Terms; Industry Terms: Not Available to Industry
How to cite: pKLV2-U6gRNA5(gGFP)-PGKBFP2AGFP-W was a gift from Kosuke Yusa (Addgene plasmid # 67980 ; http://n2t.net/addgene:67980 ; RRID:Addgene_67980)
