>Addgene plasmid #67980 | pKLV2-U6gRNA5(gGFP)-PGKBFP2AGFP-W | addgene partial sequence | sequence record 124758 | Top_Fop 5'-TCACCATTATCGTTTCAGAC-3'
GGCCCGAAGGAATAGAAGAAGAAGGTGGAGAGAGAGACAGAGACAGATCCATTCGATTAGTGAACGGATC
GGCACTGCGTGCGCCAATTCTGCAGACAAATGGCAGTATTCATCCACAATTTTAAAAGAAAAGGGGGGAT
TGGGGGGTACAGTGCAGGGGAAAGAATAGTAGACATAATAGCAACAGACATACAAACTAAAGAATTACAA
AAACAAATTACAAAAATTCAAAATTTTCGGGTTTATTACAGGGACAGCAGAGATCCAGTTTGGTTAGTAC
CGGGCCCTACGCGTCCAAGGTCGGGCAGGAAGAGGGCCTATTTCCCATGATTCCTTCATATTTGCATATA
CGATACAAGGCTGTTAGAGAGATAATTAGAATTAATTTGACTGTAAACACAAAGATATTAGTACAAAATA
CGTGACGTAGAAAGTAATAATTTCTTGGGTAGTTTGCAGTTTTAAAATTATGTTTTAAAATGGACTATCA
TATGCTTACCGTAACTTGAAAGTATTTCGATTTCTTGGCTTTATATATCTTGTGGAAAGGACGAAACACC
GAAGTTCGAGGGCGACACCCGTTTAAGAGCTATGCTGGAAACAGCATAGCAAGTTTAAATAAGGCTAGTC
CGTTATCAACTTGAAAAAGTGGCACCGAGTCGGTGCTTTTTTTGGATCCAATTCTACCGGGTAGGGGAGG
CGCTTTTCCCAAGGCAGTCTGGAGCATGCGCTTTAGCAGCCCCGCTGGGCACTTGGCGCTACACAAGTGG
CCTCTGGCCTCGCACACATTCCACATCCACCGGTAGGCGCCAACCGGCTCCGTTCTTTGGTGGCCCCTTC
GCGCCACCTTCTACTCCTCCCCTAGTCAGGAAGTTCCCCCCCGCCCCGCAGCTCGCGTCGTGCAGGACGT
GACAAATGGAAGTAGCACGTCTCACTAGTCTCG
