>Addgene plasmid #67980 | pKLV2-U6gRNA5(gGFP)-PGKBFP2AGFP-W | addgene partial sequence | sequence record 124759 | Futet-R 5'-CAAAGGCATTAAAGCAGCGT-3'
GCGTAAAAGGAGCAACATAGTTAAGAATACCAGTCAATCTTTCACAAATTTTGTAATCCAGAGGTTGAGC
GGCCGCTTACTTGTACAGCTCGTCCATGCCGAGAGTGATCCCGGCGGCGGTCACGAACTCCAGCAGGACC
ATGTGATCGCGCTTCTCGTTGGGGTCTTTGCTCAGGGCGGACTGGGTGCTCAGGTAGTGGTTGTCGGGCA
GCAGCACGGGGCCGTCGCCGATGGGGGTGTTCTGCTGGTAGTGGTCGGCGAGCTGCACGCTGCCGTCCTC
GATGTTGTGGCGGATCTTGAAGTTCACCTTGATGCCGTTCTTCTGCTTGTCGGCCATGATATAGACGTTG
TGGCTGTTGTAGTTGTACTCCAGCTTGTGCCCCAGGATGTTGCCGTCCTCCTTGAAGTCGATGCCCTTCA
GCTCGATGCGGTTCACCAGGGTGTCGCCCTCGAACTTCACCTCGGCGCGGGTCTTGTAGTTGCCGTCGTC
CTTGAAGAAGATGGTGCGCTCCTGGACGTAGCCTTCGGGCATGGCGGACTTGAAGAAGTCGTGCTGCTTC
ATGTGGTCGGGGTAGCGGCTGAAGCACTGCACGCCGTAGGTCAGGGTGGTCACGAGGGTGGGCCAGGGCA
CGGGCAGCTTGCCGGTGGTGCAGATGAACTTCAGGGTCAGCTTGCCGTAGGTGGCATCGCCCTCGCCCTC
GCCGGACACGCTGAACTTGTGGCCGTTTACGTCGCCGTCCAGCTCGACCAGGATGGGCACCACCCCGGTG
AACAGCTCCTCGCCCTTGCTCACCATGAATTCAGGTCCGGGGTTCTCTTCCACGTCGCCGCAGGTGAGCA
GGGAGCCCCTTCCTTCCCCGCCGCTGCCCCCTCCATTAAGCTTGTGCCCCAGTTTGCTAGGGAGGTCGCA
GTATCTGGCCACTGCCACCTCGTGCTGCTCGACGTAG
