>Addgene plasmid #67980 | pKLV2-U6gRNA5(gGFP)-PGKBFP2AGFP-W | addgene partial sequence | sequence record 124761 | mPGK-F 5'-cattctgcacgcttcaaaag-3'
GCTGTTCTCCTCTTCCTCATCTCCGGGCCTTTCGACCTGCATCCATCTAGATCTCGAGCCACCATGGGCA
GCGAGCTGATTAAGGAGAACATGCACATGAAGCTGTACATGGAGGGCACCGTGGACAACCATCACTTCAA
GTGCACATCCGAGGGCGAAGGCAAGCCCTACGAGGGCACCCAGACCATGAGAATCAAGGTGGTCGAGGGC
GGCCCTCTCCCCTTCGCCTTCGACATCCTGGCTACTAGCTTCCTCTACGGCAGCAAGACCTTCATCAACC
ACACCCAGGGCATCCCCGACTTCTTCAAGCAGTCCTTCCCTGAGGGCTTCACATGGGAGAGAGTCACCAC
ATACGAGGACGGGGGCGTGCTGACCGCTACCCAGGACACCAGCCTCCAGGACGGCTGCCTCATCTACAAC
GTCAAGATCAGAGGGGTGAACTTCACATCCAACGGCCCTGTGATGCAGAAGAAAACACTCGGCTGGGAGG
CCTTCACCGAGACCCTGTACCCCGCTGACGGCGGCCTGGAAGGCAGAAACGACATGGCCCTGAAGCTCGT
GGGCGGGAGCCATCTGATCGCAAACATCAAGACCACATATAGATCCAAGAAACCCGCTAAGAACCTCAAG
ATGCCTGGCGTCTACTATGTGGACTAC
